Addgene plasmid #40880: pcDNA3-Smac(1-60)mCherry
Depositing lab: Douglas Green. Depositing organization: St. Jude Children's Research Hospital. Publication: Resistance to caspase-independent cell death requires persistence of intact mitochondria. Tait SW, Parsons MJ, Llambi F, Bouchier-Hayes L, Connell S, Munoz-Pinedo C, Green DR. Dev Cell. 2010 May 18;18(5):802-13. 10.1016/j.devcel.2010.03.014 PubMed 20493813.
Backbone
  Vector backbone: pcDNA3.1
  Backbone size w/o insert (bp): 5523
  Total vector size (bp): 6418
Growth in bacteria
  Bacterial resistance: Ampicillin, 100 μg/mL
  Growth temperature: 37°C
  Growth strain: DH5alpha
  Copy number: Unknown
Gene/Insert
  Gene/Insert name: Smac(1-60)mCherry
  Species: H. sapiens (human)
  Insert size (bp): 895
  Entrez Gene: DIABLO (a.k.a. DFNA64, SMAC)
  Promoter: CMV
  Tag / fusion protein: mCherry (C terminal on insert)
  Cloning method: TOPO Cloning
  Sequencing primers: 5′ T7; 3′ BGH
Terms and licenses: Academic/Nonprofit Terms; Industry Terms: Not Available to Industry
How to cite: pcDNA3-Smac(1-60)mCherry was a gift from Douglas Green (Addgene plasmid # 40880 ; http://n2t.net/addgene:40880 ; RRID:Addgene_40880)
