[The description below was written by a language model from this plasmid's Addgene catalogue record.]
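Description:
pcDNA3-Smac(1-60)mCherry is a mammalian expression plasmid built on the pcDNA3.1 backbone, with a recorded total size of about 6.4 kb, of which roughly 0.9 kb is insert. It is propagated in E. coli under ampicillin selection. The record does not state the copy number and includes no feature table, so other backbone elements, such as the replication origin or any mammalian selection marker, are not documented here. The use of T7 and BGH sequencing primers indicates that the insert sits between the T7 priming site and the BGH polyadenylation region typical of pcDNA3-series vectors. The insert was introduced by TOPO cloning.

The payload is a fusion of the first 60 amino acids of human Smac (encoded by DIABLO) to mCherry at the C terminus, expressed from the CMV promoter for strong constitutive expression in transfected mammalian cells. The N-terminal region of Smac contains its mitochondrial targeting information, so this fragment is expected to direct the red fluorescent protein into mitochondria, where full-length Smac normally resides in the intermembrane space until it is released during apoptosis. A truncated fusion of this kind serves as a fluorescent reporter of mitochondrial localisation and of release into the cytosol, without supplying the full mature Smac protein.

The associated publication concerns caspase-independent cell death and the persistence of intact mitochondria. This fits use of the construct in live-cell imaging to monitor mitochondrial outer membrane permeabilisation and to identify mitochondria that remain intact, although the record does not give an explicit statement of purpose.
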