>Addgene plasmid #40880 | pcDNA3-Smac(1-60)mCherry | depositor partial sequence | sequence record 54185 | Smac(1-60)mCherry
ATGGCGGCTCTGAAGAGTTGGCTGTCGCGCAGCGTAACTTCATTCTTCAGGTACAGACAGTGTTTGTGTG
TTCCTGTTGTGGCTAACTTTAAGAAGCGGTGTTTCTCAGAATTGATAAGACCATGGCACAAAACTGTGAC
GATTGGCTTTGGAGTAACCCTGTGTGCGGTTCCTATTGCAGAATTCGTGAGCAAGGGCGAGGAGGATAAC
ATGGCCATCATCAAGGAGTTCATGCGCTTCAAGGTGCACATGGAGGGCTCCGTGAACGGCCACGAGTTCG
AGATCGAGGGCGAGGGCGAGGGCCGCCCCTACGAGGGCACCCAGACCGCCAAGCTGAAGGTGACCAAGGG
TGGCCCCCTGCCCTTCGCCTGGGACATCCTGTCCCCTCAGTTCATGTACGGCTCCAAGGCCTACGTGAAG
CACCCCGCCGACATCCCCGACTACTTGAAGCTGTCCTTCCCCGAGGGCTTCAAGTGGGAGCGCGTGATGA
ACTTCGAGGACGGCGGCGTGGTGACCGTGACCCAGGACTCCTCCCTGCAGGACGGCGAGTTCATCTACAA
GGTGAAGCTGCGCGGCACCAACTTCCCCTCCGACGGCCCCGTAATGCAGAAGAAGACCATGGGCTGGGAG
GCCTCCTCCGAGCGGATGTACCCCGAGGACGGCGCCCTGAAGGGCGAGATCAAGCAGAGGCTGAAGCTGA
AGGACGGCGGCCACTACGACGCTGAGGTCAAGACCACCTACAAGGCCAAGAAGCCCGTGCAGCTGCCCGG
CGCCTACAACGTCAACATCAAGTTGGACATCACCTCCCACAACGAGGACTACACCATCGTGGAACAGTAC
GAACGCGCCGAGGGCCGCCACTCCACCGGCGGCATGGACGAGCTGTACAAGTAA
