>Addgene plasmid #40880 | pcDNA3-Smac(1-60)mCherry | addgene partial sequence | sequence record 55178 | CMV_fwd
GCAGAGCTCTCTGGCTAACTAGAGAACCCACTGCTTACTGGCTTATCGAAATTAATACGACTCACTATAG
GGAGACCCAAGCTTGGTACCGAGCTCGGATCCATGGCGGCTCTGAAGAGTTGGCTGTCGCGCAGCGTAAC
TTCATTCTTCAGGTACAGACAGTGTTTGTGTGTTCCTGTTGTGGCTAACTTTAAGAAGCGGTGTTTCTCA
GAATTGATAAGACCATGGCACAAAACTGTGACGATTGGCTTTGGAGTAACCCTGTGTGCGGTTCCTATTG
CAGAATTCGTGAGCAAGGGCGAGGAGGATAACATGGCCATCATCAAGGAGTTCATGCGCTTCAAGGTGCA
CATGGAGGGCTCCGTGAACGGCCACGAGTTCGAGATCGAGGGCGAGGGCGAGGGCCGCCCCTACGAGGGC
ACCCAGACCGCCAAGCTGAAGGTGACCAAGGGTGGCCCCCTGCCCTTCGCCTGGGACATCCTGTCCCCTC
AGTTCATGTACGGCTCCAAGGCCTACGTGAAGCACCCCGCCGACATCCCCGACTACTTGAAGCTGTCCTT
CCCCGAGGGCTTCAAGTGGGAGCGCGTGATGAACTTCGAGGACGGCGGCGTGGTGACCGTGACCCAGGAC
TCCTCCCTGCAGGACGGCGAGTTCATCTACAAGGTGAAGCTGCGCGGCACCAACTTCCCCTCCGACGGCC
CCGTAATGCAGAAGAAGACCATGGGCTGGGAGGCCTCCTCCGAGCGGATGTACCCCGAGGACGGCGCCCT
GAAGGGCGAGATCAAGCAGAGGCTGAAGCTGAAGGACGGCGGCCACTACGACGCTGAGGTCAAGACCACC
TACAAGGCCAAGAAGCCCGTGCAGCTGCCCGGCGCCTACAACGTCAACATCAAGTTGGACATCACCTCCC
ACAACGAGGACTACACCATCGTGGA
