>Addgene plasmid #40880 | pcDNA3-Smac(1-60)mCherry | addgene partial sequence | sequence record 55180 | mCherry-R 5'-TTGGTCACCTTCAGCTTGG-3'
CTCGCCCTCGCCCTCGATCTCGAACTCGTGGCCGTTCACGGAGCCCTCCATGTGCACCTTGAAGCGCATG
AACTCCTTGATGATGGCCATGTTATCCTCCTCGCCCTTGCTCACGAATTCTGCAATAGGAACCGCACACA
GGGTTACTCCAAAGCCAATCGTCACAGTTTTGTGCCATGGTCTTATCAATTCTGAGAAACACCGCTTCTT
AAAGTTAGCCACAACAGGAACACACAAACACTGTCTGTACCTGAAGAATGAAGTTACGCTGCGCGACAGC
CAACTCTTCAGAGCCGCCATGGATCCGAGCTCGGTACCAAGCTTGGGTCTCCCTATAGTGAGTCGTATTA
ATTTCGATAAGCCAGTAAGCAGTGGGTTCTCTAGTTAGCCAGAGAGCTCTGCTTATATAGACCTCCCACC
GTACACGCCTACCGCCCATTTGCGTCAATGGGGCGGAGTTGTTACGACATTTTGGAAAGTCCCGTTGATT
TTGGTGCCAAAACAAACTCCCATTGACGTCAATGGGGTGGAGACTTGGAAATCCCCGTGAGTCAAACCGC
TATCCACGCCCATTGATGTACTGCCAAAACCGCATCACCATGGTAATAGCGATGACTAATACGTAGATGT
ACTGCCAAGTAGGAAAGTCCCATAAGGTCATGTACTGGGCATAATGCCAGGCGGGCCATTTACCGTCATT
GACGTCAATAGGGGGCGTACTTGGCATATGATACACTTGATGTACTGCCAAGTGGGCAGTTTACCGTAAA
TACTCCACCCATTGACGTCAATGGAAAGTCCCTATTGGCGTTACTATGGGAACATACGTCATTATTGACG
TCAATGGGCGGGGGTCGTTGGGCGGTCAGCCAGGCGGGCCATTTACCGTAAGTTATGTAACGCGGAACTC
CATATATGGGCTATGAACTAATGACCCCGTA
