>Addgene plasmid #40880 | pcDNA3-Smac(1-60)mCherry | addgene partial sequence | sequence record 55182 | BGH-rev 5'-TAGAAGGCACAGTCGAGG-3'
CTATAGAATAGGGCCCTCTAGATGCATGCTCGAGTTACTTGTACAGCTCGTCCATGCCGCCGGTGGAGTG
GCGGCCCTCGGCGCGTTCGTACTGTTCCACGATGGTGTAGTCCTCGTTGTGGGAGGTGATGTCCAACTTG
ATGTTGACGTTGTAGGCGCCGGGCAGCTGCACGGGCTTCTTGGCCTTGTAGGTGGTCTTGACCTCAGCGT
CGTAGTGGCCGCCGTCCTTCAGCTTCAGCCTCTGCTTGATCTCGCCCTTCAGGGCGCCGTCCTCGGGGTA
CATCCGCTCGGAGGAGGCCTCCCAGCCCATGGTCTTCTTCTGCATTACGGGGCCGTCGGAGGGGAAGTTG
GTGCCGCGCAGCTTCACCTTGTAGATGAACTCGCCGTCCTGCAGGGAGGAGTCCTGGGTCACGGTCACCA
CGCCGCCGTCCTCGAAGTTCATCACGCGCTCCCACTTGAAGCCCTCGGGGAAGGACAGCTTCAAGTAGTC
GGGGATGTCGGCGGGGTGCTTCACGTAGGCCTTGGAGCCGTACATGAACTGAGGGGACAGGATGTCCCAG
GCGAAGGGCAGGGGGCCACCCTTGGTCACCTTCAGCTTGGCGGTCTGGGTGCCCTCGTAGGGGCGGCCCT
CGCCCTCGCCCTCGATCTCGAACTCGTGGCCGTTCACGGAGCCCTCCATGTGCACCTTGAAGCGCATGAA
CTCCTTGATGATGGCCATGTTATCCTCCTCGCCCTTGCTCACGAATTCTGCAATAGGAACCGCACACAGG
GTTACTCCAAAGCCAATCGTCACAGTTTTGTGCCATGGTCTTATCAATTCTGAGAAACACCGCTTCTTAA
AGTTAGCCACAACAGGAACACACAAACACTGTCTGTACCTGAAGAATGAAGTTACGCTGCGCGACAGCCA
ACTCTTCAGAGCC
